Addgene plasmid #51714: pENTR4 MOV10 D645N
Purpose: plasmid contains the coding sequence of MOV10 D645N
Depositing lab: Markus Landthaler. Depositing organization: Max-Delbrueck-Centrum fuer Molekulare Medizin (MDC). Publication: MOV10 Is a 5' to 3' RNA helicase contributing to UPF1 mRNA target degradation by translocation along 3' UTRs. Gregersen LH, Schueler M, Munschauer M, Mastrobuoni G, Chen W, Kempa S, Dieterich C, Landthaler M. Mol Cell. 2014 May 22;54(4):573-85. doi: 10.1016/j.molcel.2014.03.017. Epub 2014 Apr 10. PubMed 24726324.
Backbone
  Vector backbone: pENTR4
  Backbone manufacturer: Invitrogen
  Backbone size w/o insert (bp): 2278
  Vector type: Entry vector
Growth in bacteria
  Bacterial resistance: Kanamycin, 50 μg/mL
  Growth temperature: 37°C
  Growth strain: DH5alpha
  Copy number: High Copy
Gene/Insert
  Gene/Insert name: MOV10 D645N
  Species: H. sapiens (human)
  Insert size (bp): 3012
  Mutation: D645N
  GenBank ID: NP_001123551
  Entrez Gene: MOV10 (a.k.a. fSAP113, gb110)
Terms and licenses: Academic/Nonprofit Terms; Industry Terms: Not Available to Industry
How to cite: pENTR4 MOV10 D645N was a gift from Markus Landthaler (Addgene plasmid # 51714 ; http://n2t.net/addgene:51714 ; RRID:Addgene_51714)
