[The description below was written by a language model from this plasmid's Addgene catalogue record and pLannotate feature annotations shown in this document.]
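Description:
pENTR4 MOV10 D645N is a Gateway entry clone built on the Invitrogen pENTR4 backbone, carrying the human MOV10 coding sequence with a D645N point mutation. It is a bacterial cloning plasmid of about 5.3 kb, maintained at high copy in E. coli through a ColE1/pUC-type origin and selected with kanamycin via an aminoglycoside phosphotransferase (KanR) gene. A short fragment annotated as RSF origin at the start of the sequence is only a partial match and is unlikely to be a functional second replicon.

The roughly 3.0 kb MOV10 open reading frame sits between attL1 and attL2, the recombination sites used in the Gateway LR reaction. This arrangement allows the insert to be transferred directionally, by LR Clonase, into any attR-containing destination vector that supplies the promoter, tags and host-specific elements. The entry clone itself has no annotated promoter driving MOV10 and no annotated epitope tag or reporter, so it serves as a shuttle for the coding sequence rather than as an expression construct. The rrnB T1 and T2 transcription terminators lie upstream of attL1, where they block read-through transcription from the backbone into the insert.

MOV10 is an RNA helicase, and the associated publication characterises it as a 5' to 3' helicase that contributes to degradation of UPF1 mRNA targets by moving along 3' UTRs. The record does not state the functional consequence of the D645N substitution. The plasmid most plausibly serves as a source of this mutant for generating expression constructs to compare with wild-type MOV10.
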