Features (pLannotate 1.2.2; 8 found; start..end, strand, type, name):
      1..46      +  rep_origin     RSF ori (fragment): Plasmids containing the RSF 1030 origin of replication can be propagated in E. coli cells that contain additional plasmids with compatible origins.
    106..149     -  terminator     rrnB T1 terminator: Escherichia coli rrnB; transcription terminator T1 from the E. coli rrnB gene
    281..308     +  terminator     rrnB T2 terminator: transcription terminator T2 from the E. coli rrnB gene
    358..457     +  protein_bind   attL1: mutant version of attL; recombination site for the Gateway® LR reaction LR Clonase™
    484..3492    +  CDS            MOV10: MOV10_HUMAN - Also known as KIAA1631. Experimental evidence at protein level: Swiss-Prot protein existence level 1. (Microbial infection) Required for RNA-directed transcription and replication of the human hepatitis delta virus (HDV). Interacts with small capped HDV RNAs derived from genomic hairpin structures that mark the initiation sites of RNA-dependent HDV RNA transcription. From Homo sapiens (Human).
   3519..3618    -  protein_bind   attL2: mutant version of attL; recombination site for the Gateway® LR reaction LR Clonase™
   3741..4550    +  CDS            KanR: aminoglycoside phosphotransferase; aph(3')-Ia; confers resistance to kanamycin in bacteria or G418 (Geneticin®) in eukaryotes
   4640..5228    +  rep_origin     ori: high-copy-number ColE1/pMB1/pBR322/pUC origin of replication
>Addgene plasmid #51714 | pENTR4 MOV10 D645N | depositor full sequence | sequence record 79171 | pENTR4 MOV10 D645N sequence 5290 bps
CTTTCCTGCGTTATCCCCTGATTCTGTGGATAACCGTATTACCGCTAGCATGGATCTCGGGGACGTCTAA
CTACTAAGCGAGAGTAGGGAACTGCCAGGCATCAAATAAAACGAAAGGCTCAGTCGGAAGACTGGGCCTT
TCGTTTTATCTGTTGTTTGTCGGTGAACGCTCTCCTGAGTAGGACAAATCCGCCGGGAGCGGATTTGAAC
GTTGTGAAGCAACGGCCCGGAGGGTGGCGGGCAGGACGCCCGCCATAAACTGCCAGGCATCAAACTAAGC
AGAAGGCCATCCTGACGGATGGCCTTTTTGCGTTTCTACAAACTCTTCCTGTTAGTTAGTTACTTAAGCT
CGGGCCCCAAATAATGATTTTATTTTGACTGATAGTGACCTGTTCGTTGCAACAAATTGATAAGCAATGC
TTTTTTATAATGCCAACTTTGTACAAAAAAGCAGGCTCCACCATGGGAACCAATTCAGTCGACATGCCCA
GTAAGTTCAGCTGCCGGCAGCTCCGGGAGGCGGGCCAGTGTTTCGAGAGTTTCCTGGTCGTTCGGGGACT
GGACATGGAGACAGATCGCGAGCGGCTGCGGACCATTTATAACCGCGACTTCAAGATCAGCTTTGGGACC
CCCGCCCCTGGCTTCTCCTCCATGCTGTATGGAATGAAGATTGCAAATCTGGCCTACGTCACCAAGACTC
GGGTCAGGTTCTTCAGACTCGACCGCTGGGCCGACGTGCGGTTCCCAGAAAAGAGGAGAATGAAGCTGGG
GTCAGATATCAGCAAACACCACAAGTCACTGCTAGCCAAGATCTTTTATGACAGGGCTGAGTATCTTCAT
GGGAAACATGGTGTGGATGTGGAAGTCCAGGGGCCCCATGAAGCCCGAGATGGGCAGCTCCTTATCCGCC
TGGATTTGAACCGCAAAGAGGTGCTGACCCTGAGGCTTCGGAATGGCGGAACCCAGTCTGTTACCCTCAC
TCACCTCTTCCCACTCTGCCGGACACCCCAGTTTGCTTTCTACAATGAAGACCAGGAGTTGCCCTGTCCA
CTGGGCCCCGGTGAATGCTATGAACTCCATGTCCATTGTAAGACCAGCTTTGTGGGCTACTTCCCAGCCA
CAGTGCTCTGGGAGCTGCTGGGACCTGGGGAGTCGGGTTCAGAAGGAGCCGGCACATTCTACATTGCCCG
CTTCTTGGCTGCCGTCGCCCACAGCCCCCTGGCTGCACAGCTGAAGCCCATGACTCCCTTCAAGCGGACC
CGGATCACCGGAAACCCTGTGGTGACCAATCGGATAGAGGAAGGAGAGAGACCTGACCGCGCTAAGGGCT
ATGACCTGGAGTTAAGTATGGCGCTGGGGACATACTACCCACCTCCCCGCCTCAGGCAGCTGCTCCCCAT
GCTTCTTCAGGGAACAAGTATCTTCACTGCCCCTAAGGAGATCGCAGAGATCAAGGCCCAGCTGGAGACA
GCCCTGAAGTGGAGGAACTATGAGGTGAAGCTGCGGCTGCTGCTGCACCTGGAGGAACTGCAGATGGAGC
ATGATATCCGGCACTATGACCTGGAGTCGGTGCCCATGACCTGGGACCCTGTGGACCAGAACCCCAGGCT
GCTCACGCTGGAGGTTCCTGGAGTGACTGAGAGCCGCCCCTCAGTGCTACGGGGCGACCACCTGTTTGCC
CTTTTGTCCTCGGAGACACACCAGGAGGACCCCATCACATATAAGGGCTTTGTGCACAAGGTGGAATTGG
ACCGTGTCAAGCTGAGCTTTTCCATGAGCCTCCTGAGCCGCTTTGTGGATGGGCTGACCTTCAAGGTGAA
CTTTACCTTCAACCGCCAGCCGCTGCGAGTCCAGCACCGTGCCCTGGAGCTGACAGGGCGCTGGCTGCTG
TGGCCCATGCTCTTTCCTGTGGCACCTCGGGACGTCCCGCTGCTGCCCTCAGATGTGAAACTCAAGCTGT
ACGACCGGAGTCTGGAGTCAAACCCAGAGCAGCTGCAGGCCATGAGGCACATTGTTACGGGCACCACCCG
TCCAGCCCCCTACATCATCTTTGGGCCTCCAGGCACCGGCAAGACTGTCACGTTAGTGGAGGCAATTAAG
CAGGTGGTGAAGCACTTGCCCAAAGCCCACATCTTGGCCTGCGCTCCATCCAACTCAGGGGCTGACCTAC
TCTGTCAAAGGCTCCGGGTCCACCTTCCTAGCTCCATCTACCGCCTCCTGGCCCCCAGCAGGGACATCCG
CATGGTACCTGAGGACATCAAGCCCTGCTGCAACTGGGACGCAAAGAAGGGGGAGTATGTATTTCCCGCC
AAGAAGAAGCTGCAGGAATACCGGGTCTTAATTACCACCCTCATCACTGCCGGCAGGTTGGTCTCGGCCC
AGTTTCCCATTGATCACTTCACACACATCTTCATCAATGAGGCTGGCCACTGCATGGAGCCTGAGAGTCT
GGTAGCTATAGCAGGGCTGATGGAAGTAAAGGAAACAGGTGATCCAGGAGGGCAGCTGGTGCTGGCAGGA
GACCCTCGGCAGCTGGGGCCTGTGCTGCGTTCCCCACTGACCCAGAAGCATGGACTGGGATACTCACTGC
TGGAGCGGCTGCTCACCTACAACTCCCTGTACAAGAAGGGCCCTGATGGCTATGACCCCCAGTTCATAAC
CAAGCTGCTCCGCAACTACAGGTCTCATCCCACCATCCTGGACATTCCTAACCAGCTCTATTATGAAGGG
GAGCTGCAGGCCTGTGCTGATGTCGTGGATCGAGAACGCTTCTGCCGCTGGGCGGGCCTACCTCGACAGG
GCTTTCCCATCATCTTTCACGGCGTAATGGGCAAAGATGAGCGTGAAGGCAACAGCCCATCCTTCTTCAA
CCCTGAAGAGGCTGCCACAGTGACTTCCTACCTGAAGCTGCTCCTGGCCCCCTCCTCCAAGAAGGGCAAA
GCTCGCCTGAGCCCTCGAAGTGTGGGCGTCATCTCCCCGTACCGGAAACAGGTGGAGAAAATCCGTTACT
GCATCACCAAACTTGACAGGGAGCTTCGAGGACTGGATGACATCAAGGACTTGAAGGTGGGTTCAGTAGA
AGAATTCCAAGGCCAAGAACGAAGCGTCATCCTCATCTCCACCGTGCGAAGCAGCCAGAGCTTTGTGCAG
CTGGATCTGGACTTTAATCTGGGTTTCCTTAAGAACCCCAAGAGGTTCAATGTAGCTGTGACCCGGGCCA
AGGCCCTGCTCATCATCGTGGGGAACCCCCTTCTCCTGGGCCATGACCCTGACTGGAAAGTATTCCTGGA
GTTCTGTAAAGAAAACGGAGGGTATACCGGGTGTCCCTTCCCTGCCAAACTGGACCTGCAACAGGGACAG
AATTTACTGCAAGGTCTGAGCAAGCTCAGCCCCTCTACCTCAGGGCCCCACAGCCATGACTACCTCCCCC
AGGAGCGGGAGGGTGAAGGGGGCCTGTCTCTGCAAGTGGAGCCAGAGTGGAGGAATGAGCTCTGAGCGGC
CGCACTCGAGATATCTAGACCCAGCTTTCTTGTACAAAGTTGGCATTATAAGAAAGCATTGCTTATCAAT
TTGTTGCAACGAACAGGTCACTATCAGTCAAAATAAAATCATTATTTGCCATCCAGCTGCAGCTCTGGCC
CGTGTCTCAAAATCTCTGATGTTACATTGCACAAGATAAAAATATATCATCATGAACAATAAAACTGTCT
GCTTACATAAACAGTAATACAAGGGGTGTTATGAGCCATATTCAACGGGAAACGTCGAGGCCGCGATTAA
ATTCCAACATGGATGCTGATTTATATGGGTATAAATGGGCTCGCGATAATGTCGGGCAATCAGGTGCGAC
AATCTATCGCTTGTATGGGAAGCCCGATGCGCCAGAGTTGTTTCTGAAACATGGCAAAGGTAGCGTTGCC
AATGATGTTACAGATGAGATGGTCAGACTAAACTGGCTGACGGAATTTATGCCTCTTCCGACCATCAAGC
ATTTTATCCGTACTCCTGGTGATGCATGGTTACTCACCACTGCGATCCCCGGAAAAACAGCATTCCAGGT
ATTAGAAGAATATCCTGATTCAGGTGAAAATATTGTTGATGCGCTGGCAGTGTTCCTGCGCCGGTTGCAT
TCGATTCCTGTTTGTAATTGTCCTTTTAACAGCGATCGCGTATTTCGTCTCGCTCAGGCGCAATCACGAA
TGAATAACGGTTTGGTTGATGCGAGTGATTTTGATGACGAGCGTAATGGCTGGCCTGTTGAACAAGTCTG
GAAAGAAATGCATAAACTTTTGCCATTCTCACCGGATTCAGTCGTCACTCATGGTGATTTCTCACTTGAT
AACCTTATTTTTGACGAGGGGAAATTAATAGGTTGTATTGATGTTGGACGAGTCGGAATCGCAGACCGAT
ACCAGGATCTTGCCATCCTATGGAACTGCCTCGGTGAGTTTTCTCCTTCATTACAGAAACGGCTTTTTCA
AAAATATGGTATTGATAATCCTGATATGAATAAATTGCAGTTTCATTTGATGCTCGATGAGTTTTTCTAA
TCAGAATTGGTTAATTGGTTGTAACATTATTCAGATTGGGCCCCGTTCCACTGAGCGTCAGACCCCGTAG
AAAAGATCAAAGGATCTTCTTGAGATCCTTTTTTTCTGCGCGTAATCTGCTGCTTGCAAACAAAAAAACC
ACCGCTACCAGCGGTGGTTTGTTTGCCGGATCAAGAGCTACCAACTCTTTTTCCGAAGGTAACTGGCTTC
AGCAGAGCGCAGATACCAAATACTGTTCTTCTAGTGTAGCCGTAGTTAGGCCACCACTTCAAGAACTCTG
TAGCACCGCCTACATACCTCGCTCTGCTAATCCTGTTACCAGTGGCTGCTGCCAGTGGCGATAAGTCGTG
TCTTACCGGGTTGGACTCAAGACGATAGTTACCGGATAAGGCGCAGCGGTCGGGCTGAACGGGGGGTTCG
TGCACACAGCCCAGCTTGGAGCGAACGACCTACACCGAACTGAGATACCTACAGCGTGAGCTATGAGAAA
GCGCCACGCTTCCCGAAGGGAGAAAGGCGGACAGGTATCCGGTAAGCGGCAGGGTCGGAACAGGAGAGCG
CACGAGGGAGCTTCCAGGGGGAAACGCCTGGTATCTTTATAGTCCTGTCGGGTTTCGCCACCTCTGACTT
GAGCGTCGATTTTTGTGATGCTCGTCAGGGGGGCGGAGCCTATGGAAAAACGCCAGCAACGCGGCCTTTT
TACGGTTCCTGGCCTTTTGCTGGCCTTTTGCTCACATGTT
