>Addgene plasmid #51714 | pENTR4 MOV10 D645N | addgene partial sequence | sequence record 80665 | pENTR-F 5'-CTACAAACTCTTCCTGTTAGTTAG-3'
AATGATTTTATTTTGACTGATAGTGACCTGTTCGTTGCAACAAATTGATAAGCAATGCTTTTTTATAATG
CCAACTTTGTACAAAAAAGCAGGCTCCACCATGGGAACCAATTCAGTCGACATGCCCAGTAAGTTCAGCT
GCCGGCAGCTCCGGGAGGCGGGCCAGTGTTTCGAGAGTTTCCTGGTCGTTCGGGGACTGGACATGGAGAC
AGATCGCGAGCGGCTGCGGACCATTTATAACCGCGACTTCAAGATCAGCTTTGGGACCCCCGCCCCTGGC
TTCTCCTCCATGCTGTATGGAATGAAGATTGCAAATCTGGCCTACGTCACCAAGACTCGGGTCAGGTTCT
TCAGACTCGACCGCTGGGCCGACGTGCGGTTCCCAGAAAAGAGGAGAATGAAGCTGGGGTCAGATATCAG
CAAACACCACAAGTCACTGCTAGCCAAGATCTTTTATGACAGGGCTGAGTATCTTCATGGGAAACATGGT
GTGGATGTGGAAGTCCAGGGGCCCCATGAAGCCCGAGATGGGCAGCTCCTTATCCGCCTGGATTTGAACC
GCAAAGAGGTGCTGACCCTGAGGCTTCGGAATGGCGGAACCCAGTCTGTTACCCTCACTCACCTCTTCCC
ACTCTGCCGGACACCCCAGTTTGCTTTCTACAATGAAGACCAGGAGTTGCCCTGTCCACTGGGCCCCGGT
GAATGCTATGAACTCCATGTCCATTGTAAGACCAGCTTTGTGGGCTACTTCCCAGCCACAGTGCTCTGGG
AGCTGCTGGGACCTGGGGAGTCGGGTTCAGAAGGAGCCGGCACATTCTACATTGCCCGCTTCTTGGCTGC
CGTCGCCCACAGCCCCCTGGCTGCACAGCTGAAGCCCATGACTCCCTTCAAGCGGACCCGGATCACCGGA
AACCCTGTGGTGACCAATCGGATAGAGGAAGGAGAGAGACCTGA
