>Addgene plasmid #51714 | pENTR4 MOV10 D645N | addgene partial sequence | sequence record 80907 | pENTR4-R 5'-attttgagacacgggccaga-3'
TTATTTTGACTGATAGTGACCTGTTCGTTGCAACAAATTGATAAGCAATGCTTTCTTATAATGCCAACTT
TGTACAAGAAAGCTGGGTCTAGATATCTCGAGTGCGGCCGCTCAGAGCTCATTCCTCCACTCTGGCTCCA
CTTGCAGAGACAGGCCCCCTTCACCCTCCCGCTCCTGGGGGAGGTAGTCATGGCTGTGGGGCCCTGAGGT
AGAGGGGCTGAGCTTGCTCAGACCTTGCAGTAAATTCTGTCCCTGTTGCAGGTCCAGTTTGGCAGGGAAG
GGACACCCGGTATACCCTCCGTTTTCTTTACAGAACTCCAGGAATACTTTCCAGTCAGGGTCATGGCCCA
GGAGAAGGGGGTTCCCCACGATGATGAGCAGGGCCTTGGCCCGGGTCACAGCTACATTGAACCTCTTGGG
GTTCTTAAGGAAACCCAGATTAAAGTCCAGATCCAGCTGCACAAAGCTCTGGCTGCTTCGCACGGTGGAG
ATGAGGATGACGCTTCGTTCTTGGCCTTGGAATTCTTCTACTGAACCCACCTTCAAGTCCTTGATGTCAT
CCAGTCCTCGAAGCTCCCTGTCAAGTTTGGTGATGCAGTAACGGATTTTCTCCACCTGTTTCCGGTACGG
GGAGATGACGCCCACACTTCGAGGGCTCAGGCGAGCTTTGCCCTTCTTGGAGGAGGGGGCCAGGAGCAGC
TTCAGGTAGGAAGTCACTGTGGCAGCCTCTTCAGGGTTGAAGAAGGATGGGCTGTTGCCTTCACGCTCAT
CTTTGCCCATTACGCCGTGAAAGATGATGGGAAAGCCCTGTCGAGGTAGGCCCGCCCAGCGGCAGAAGCG
TTCTCGATCCACGACATCAGCACAGGCCTGCAGCTCCCC
