>Addgene plasmid #51714 | pENTR4 MOV10 D645N | addgene partial sequence | sequence record 81635 | MOV10-F 5'-gctgccctcagatgtgaaa-3'
AGCAGCTGCAGGCCATGAGGCACATTGTTACGGGCACCACCCGTCCAGCCCCCTACATCATCTTTGGGCC
TCCAGGCACCGGCAAGACTGTCACGTTAGTGGAGGCAATTAAGCAGGTGGTGAAGCACTTGCCCAAAGCC
CACATCTTGGCCTGCGCTCCATCCAACTCAGGGGCTGACCTACTCTGTCAAAGGCTCCGGGTCCACCTTC
CTAGCTCCATCTACCGCCTCCTGGCCCCCAGCAGGGACATCCGCATGGTACCTGAGGACATCAAGCCCTG
CTGCAACTGGGACGCAAAGAAGGGGGAGTATGTATTTCCCGCCAAGAAGAAGCTGCAGGAATACCGGGTC
TTAATTACCACCCTCATCACTGCCGGCAGGTTGGTCTCGGCCCAGTTTCCCATTGATCACTTCACACACA
TCTTCATCAATGAGGCTGGCCACTGCATGGAGCCTGAGAGTCTGGTAGCTATAGCAGGGCTGATGGAAGT
AAAGGAAACAGGTGATCCAGGAGGGCAGCTGGTGCTGGCAGGAGACCCTCGGCAGCTGGGGCCTGTGCTG
CGTTCCCCACTGACCCAGAAGCATGGACTGGGATACTCACTGCTGGAGCGGCTGCTCACCTACAACTCCC
TGTACAAGAAGGGCCCTGATGGCTATGACCCCCAGTTCATAACCAAGCTGCTCCGCAACTACAGGTCTCA
TCCCACCATCCTGGACATTCCTAACCAGCTCTATTATGAAGGGGAGCTGCAGGCCTGTGCTGATGTCGTG
GATCGAGAACGCTTCTGCCGCTGGGCGGGCCTACCTCGACAGGGCTTTCCCATCATCTTTCACGGCGTAA
TGGGCAAAGATGAGCGTGAAGGCAACAGCCCATCCTTCTTCAACCCTGAAGAGGCTGCCACAGTGACTTC
CTACCTGAAGCTGCTCCTGGCCC
